>Addgene plasmid #64112 | pHAGE-TO-nls-st1dCas9-3nls-3XGFP-nls | depositor full sequence | sequence record 107426 | pHAGE-TO-nls-st1dCas9-3nls-3XGFP-nls sequence 12309 bps
TGGAAGGGCTAATTCACTCCCAAAGAAGACAAGATATCCTTGATCTGTGGATCTACCACACACAAGGCTA
CTTCCCTGATTAGCAGAACTACACACCAGGGCCAGGGGTCAGATATCCACTGACCTTTGGATGGTGCTAC
AAGCTAGTACCAGTTGAGCCAGATAAGGTAGAAGAGGCCAATAAAGGAGAGAACACCAGCTTGTTACACC
CTGTGAGCCTGCATGGGATGGATGACCCGGAGAGAGAAGTGTTAGAGTGGAGGTTTGACAGCCGCCTAGC
ATTTCATCACGTGGCCCGAGAGCTGCATCCGGAGTACTTCAAGAACTGCTGATATCGAGCTTGCTACAAG
GGACTTTCCGCTGGGGACTTTCCAGGGAGGCGTGGCCTGGGCGGGACTGGGGAGTGGCGAGCCCTCAGAT
CCTGCATATAAGCAGCTGCTTTTTGCCTGTACTGGGTCTCTCTGGTTAGACCAGATCTGAGCCTGGGAGC
TCTCTGGCTAACTAGGGAACCCACTGCTTAAGCCTCAATAAAGCTTGCCTTGAGTGCTTCAAGTAGTGTG
TGCCCGTCTGTTGTGTGACTCTGGTAACTAGAGATCCCTCAGACCCTTTTAGTCAGTGTGGAAAATCTCT
AGCAGTGGCGCCCGAACAGGGACTTGAAAGCGAAAGGGAAACCAGAGGAGCTCTCTCGACGCAGGACTCG
GCTTGCTGAAGCGCGCACGGCAAGAGGCGAGGGGCGGCGACTGGTGAGTACGCCAAAAATTTTGACTAGC
GGAGGCTAGAAGGAGAGAGATGGGTGCGAGAGCGTCAGTATTAAGCGGGGGAGAATTAGATCGCGATGGG
AAAAAATTCGGTTAAGGCCAGGGGGAAAGAAAAAATATAAATTAAAACATATAGTATGGGCAAGCAGGGA
GCTAGAACGATTCGCAGTTAATCCTGGCCTGTTAGAAACATCAGAAGGCTGTAGACAAATACTGGGACAG
CTACAACCATCCCTTCAGACAGGATCAGAAGAACTTAGATCATTATATAATACAGTAGCAACCCTCTATT
GTGTGCATCAAAGGATAGAGATAAAAGACACCAAGGAAGCTTTAGACAAGATAGAGGAAGAGCAAAACAA
AAGTAAGACCACCGCACAGCAAGCGGCCGGCCGCTGATCTTCAGACCTGGAGGAGGAGATATGAGGGACA
ATTGGAGAAGTGAATTATATAAATATAAAGTAGTAAAAATTGAACCATTAGGAGTAGCACCCACCAAGGC
AAAGAGAAGAGTGGTGCAGAGAGAAAAAAGAGCAGTGGGAATAGGAGCTTTGTTCCTTGGGTTCTTGGGA
GCAGCAGGAAGCACTATGGGCGCAGCGTCAATGACGCTGACGGTACAGGCCAGACAATTATTGTCTGGTA
TAGTGCAGCAGCAGAACAATTTGCTGAGGGCTATTGAGGCGCAACAGCATCTGTTGCAACTCACAGTCTG
GGGCATCAAGCAGCTCCAGGCAAGAATCCTGGCTGTGGAAAGATACCTAAAGGATCAACAGCTCCTGGGG
ATTTGGGGTTGCTCTGGAAAACTCATTTGCACCACTGCTGTGCCTTGGAATGCTAGTTGGAGTAATAAAT
CTCTGGAACAGATTTGGAATCACACGACCTGGATGGAGTGGGACAGAGAAATTAACAATTACACAAGCTT
AATACACTCCTTAATTGAAGAATCGCAAAACCAGCAAGAAAAGAATGAACAAGAATTATTGGAATTAGAT
AAATGGGCAAGTTTGTGGAATTGGTTTAACATAACAAATTGGCTGTGGTATATAAAATTATTCATAATGA
TAGTAGGAGGCTTGGTAGGTTTAAGAATAGTTTTTGCTGTACTTTCTATAGTGAATAGAGTTAGGCAGGG
ATATTCACCATTATCGTTTCAGACCCACCTCCCAACCCCGAGGGGACCCGACAGGCCCGAAGGAATAGAA
GAAGAAGGTGGAGAGAGAGACAGAGACAGATCCATTCGATTAGTGAACGGATCTCGACGGTATCGCCGAA
TTGACAAATGGCAGTATTCATCCACAATTTTAAAAGAAAAGGGGGGATTGGGGGGTACAGTGCAGGGGAA
AGAATAGTAGACATAATAGCAACAGACATACAAACTAAAGAATTACAAAAACAAATTACAAAAATTCAAA
ATTTTCGGGTTTATTACAGGGACAGCAGAGATCCAGTTTGGACTAGCGATGCTAGCTGATGCGGGCCCTA
GTTATTAATAGTAATCAATTACGGGGTCATTAGTTCATAGCCCATATATGGAGTTCCGCGTTACATAACT
TACGGTAAATGGCCCGCCTGGCTGACCGCCCAACGACCCCCGCCCATTGACGTCAATAATGACGTATGTT
CCCATAGTAACGCCAATAGGGACTTTCCATTGACGTCAATGGGTGGAGTATTTACGGTAAACTGCCCACT
TGGCAGTACATCAAGTGTATCATATGCCAAGTACGCCCCCTATTGACGTCAATGACGGTAAATGGCCCGC
CTGGCATTATGCCCAGTACATGACCTTATGGGACTTTCCTACTTGGCAGTACATCTACGTATTAGTCATC
GCTATTACCATGGTGATGCGGTTTTGGCAGTACATCAATGGGCGTGGATAGCGGTTTGACTCACGGGGAT
TTCCAAGTCTCCACCCCATTGACGTCAATGGGAGTTTGTTTTGGCACCAAAATCAACGGGACTTTCCAAA
ATGTCGTAACAACTCCGCCCCATTGACGCAAATGGGCGGTAGGCGTGTACGGTGGGAGGTCTATATAAGC
AGAGCTCTCCCTATCAGTGATAGAGATCTCCCTATCAGTGATAGAGATCGTCGACGAGCTCGTTTAGTGA
ACCGTCAGATCGCCTGGAGACGCCATCCACGCTGTTTTGACCTCCATAGAAGACACCGGGACCGATCCAG
CCTACCGGTTAAGGTGAACGCGTGCAGGCTGGCGCCACCATGGCCCCTAAAAAGAAACGCAAGGTCGAAT
TCGGAAGCGACCTGGTGCTGGGCCTGGCCATCGGCATCGGCAGCGTGGGCGTGGGCATCCTGAACAAGGT
GACCGGCGAGATCATCCACAAGAACAGTCGCATCTTCCCTGCTGCTCAGGCTGAGAACAACCTGGTGCGC
CGCACCAACCGCCAGGGTCGCCGGCTTGCTCGCCGCAAGAAGCACCGGCGCGTGCGCCTGAACCGCCTGT
TCGAGGAGAGCGGCCTGATCACCGACTTCACCAAGATCAGCATCAACCTGAACCCCTACCAGCTGCGCGT
GAAGGGCCTGACCGACGAGCTGAGCAACGAGGAGCTGTTCATCGCCCTGAAGAACATGGTGAAGCACCGC
GGCATCAGCTACCTGGACGACGCCAGCGACGACGGCAACAGCAGCGTGGGCGACTACGCCCAGATCGTGA
AGGAGAACAGCAAGCAGCTGGAGACCAAGACCCCCGGCCAGATCCAGCTGGAGCGCTACCAGACCTACGG
CCAGCTGCGCGGCGACTTCACCGTGGAGAAGGACGGCAAGAAGCACCGCCTGATCAACGTGTTCCCCACC
AGCGCCTACCGCAGCGAGGCCCTGCGCATCCTGCAGACCCAGCAGGAGTTCAACCCCCAGATCACCGACG
AGTTCATCAACCGCTACCTGGAGATCCTGACCGGCAAGCGCAAGTACTACCACGGCCCCGGCAACGAGAA
GAGCCGCACCGACTACGGCCGCTACCGCACCAGCGGCGAGACCCTGGACAACATCTTCGGCATCCTGATC
GGCAAGTGCACCTTCTACCCCGACGAGTTCCGCGCCGCCAAGGCCAGCTACACCGCCCAGGAGTTCAACC
TGCTGAACGACCTGAACAACCTGACCGTGCCCACCGAGACCAAGAAGCTGAGCAAGGAGCAGAAGAACCA
GATCATCAACTACGTGAAGAACGAGAAGGCCATGGGCCCCGCCAAGCTGTTCAAGTACATCGCCAAGCTG
CTGAGCTGCGACGTGGCCGACATCAAGGGCTACCGCATCGACAAGAGCGGCAAGGCCGAGATCCACACCT
TCGAGGCCTACCGCAAGATGAAGACCCTGGAGACCCTGGACATCGAGCAGATGGACCGCGAGACCCTGGA
CAAGCTGGCCTACGTGCTGACCCTGAACACCGAGCGCGAGGGCATCCAGGAGGCCCTGGAGCACGAGTTC
GCCGACGGCAGCTTCAGCCAGAAGCAGGTGGACGAGCTGGTGCAGTTCCGCAAGGCCAACAGCAGCATCT
TCGGCAAGGGCTGGCACAACTTCAGCGTGAAGCTGATGATGGAGCTGATCCCCGAGCTGTACGAGACCAG
CGAGGAGCAGATGACCATCCTGACCCGCCTGGGCAAGCAGAAGACCACCAGCAGCAGCAACAAGACCAAG
TACATCGACGAGAAGCTGCTGACCGAGGAGATCTACAACCCCGTGGTGGCCAAGAGCGTGCGCCAGGCCA
TCAAGATCGTGAACGCCGCCATCAAGGAGTACGGCGACTTCGACAACATCGTGATCGAGATGGCCCGCGA
GACCAACGAGGACGACGAGAAGAAGGCCATCCAGAAGATCCAGAAGGCCAACAAGGACGAGAAGGACGCC
GCCATGCTGAAGGCCGCCAACCAGTACAACGGCAAGGCCGAGCTGCCCCACAGCGTGTTCCACGGCCACA
AGCAGCTGGCCACCAAGATCCGCCTGTGGCACCAGCAGGGCGAGCGCTGCCTGTACACCGGCAAGACCAT
CAGCATCCACGACCTGATCAACAACAGCAACCAGTTCGAGGTGGCTGCCATCCTGCCCCTGAGCATCACC
TTCGACGACAGCCTGGCCAACAAGGTGCTGGTGTACGCCACCGCCGCTCAGGAGAAGGGCCAGCGCACCC
CCTACCAGGCCCTGGACAGCATGGACGACGCCTGGAGCTTCCGCGAGCTGAAGGCCTTCGTGCGCGAGAG
CAAGACCCTGAGCAACAAGAAGAAGGAGTACCTGCTGACCGAGGAGGACATCAGCAAGTTCGACGTGCGC
AAGAAGTTCATCGAGCGCAACCTGGTGGACACCCGCTACGCCAGCCGCGTGGTGCTGAACGCCCTGCAGG
AGCACTTCCGCGCCCACAAGATCGACACCAAGGTGAGCGTGGTGCGCGGCCAGTTCACCAGCCAGCTGCG
CCGCCACTGGGGCATCGAGAAGACCCGCGACACCTACCACCACCACGCCGTGGACGCCCTGATCATTGCG
GCTTCTAGCCAGCTGAACCTGTGGAAGAAGCAGAAGAACACCCTGGTGAGCTACAGCGAGGACCAGCTGC
TGGACATCGAGACCGGCGAGCTGATCAGCGACGACGAGTACAAGGAGAGCGTGTTCAAGGCCCCCTACCA
GCACTTCGTGGACACCCTGAAGAGCAAGGAGTTCGAGGACAGCATCCTGTTCAGCTACCAGGTGGACAGC
AAGTTCAACCGCAAGATCAGCGACGCCACCATCTACGCCACCCGCCAGGCCAAGGTGGGCAAGGACAAGG
CCGACGAGACCTACGTGCTGGGCAAGATCAAGGACATCTACACCCAGGACGGCTACGACGCCTTCATGAA
GATCTACAAGAAGGACAAGAGCAAGTTCCTGATGTACCGCCACGACCCCCAGACCTTCGAGAAGGTGATC
GAGCCCATCCTGGAGAACTACCCCAACAAGCAGATCAACGATAAAGGCAAGGAGGTGCCCTGCAACCCCT
TCCTGAAGTACAAGGAGGAGCACGGCTACATCCGCAAGTACAGCAAGAAGGGCAACGGCCCCGAGATCAA
GAGCCTGAAGTACTACGACAGCAAGCTGGGCAACCACATCGACATCACCCCCAAGGACAGCAACAACAAG
GTGGTGCTGCAGAGCGTGAGCCCCTGGCGCGCCGACGTGTACTTCAACAAGACCACCGGCAAGTACGAGA
TCCTGGGCCTGAAGTACGCCGACCTGCAGTTTGATAAGGGCACCGGCACCTACAAGATCAGCCAGGAGAA
GTACAACGACATCAAGAAGAAGGAGGGCGTGGACAGCGACAGCGAGTTCAAGTTCACCCTGTACAAGAAC
GACCTTCTGCTGGTGAAGGACACCGAGACCAAGGAGCAACAGCTGTTCCGCTTCCTGAGCCGCACCATGC
CCAAGCAGAAGCACTACGTGGAGCTGAAGCCCTACGACAAGCAGAAGTTCGAGGGCGGCGAGGCCCTGAT
CAAGGTGCTGGGCAACGTGGCCAACAGCGGCCAGTGCAAGAAGGGCCTGGGCAAGAGCAACATCAGCATC
TACAAGGTGCGCACCGACGTGCTGGGCAACCAGCACATCATCAAGAACGAGGGCGACAAGCCCAAGCTGG
ACTTCGGCTCTACTAGTGGCCCCAAGAAGAAGAGGAAGGTAGGAAGTGGAAGCCCAAAGAAAAAGCGGAA
AGTGGGCTCACCGAAAAAGAAGCGTAAGGTTGGATCCGGAAGTATGCGTAAAGGCGAAGAGCTGTTCACT
GGTGTCGTCCCTATTCTGGTGGAACTGGATGGTGATGTCAACGGTCATAAGTTTTCCGTGCGTGGCGAGG
GTGAAGGTGACGCAACTAATGGTAAACTGACGCTGAAGTTCATCTGTACTACTGGTAAACTGCCGGTACC
TTGGCCGACTCTGGTAACGACGCTGACTTATGGTGTTCAGTGCTTTGCTCGTTATCCGGACCATATGAAG
CAGCATGACTTCTTCAAGTCCGCCATGCCGGAAGGCTATGTGCAGGAACGCACGATTTCCTTTAAGGATG
ACGGCACGTACAAAACGCGTGCGGAAGTGAAATTTGAAGGCGATACCCTGGTAAACCGCATTGAGCTGAA
AGGCATTGACTTTAAAGAAGACGGCAATATCCTGGGCCATAAGCTGGAATACAATTTTAACAGCCACAAT
GTTTACATCACCGCCGATAAACAAAAAAATGGCATTAAAGCGAATTTTAAAATTCGCCACAACGTGGAGG
ATGGCAGCGTGCAGCTGGCTGATCACTACCAGCAAAACACTCCAATCGGTGATGGTCCTGTTCTGCTGCC
AGACAATCACTATCTGAGCACGCAAAGCGTTCTGTCTAAAGATCCGAACGAGAAACGCGATCATATGGTT
CTGCTGGAGTTCGTAACCGCAGCGGGCATCACGCATGGTATGGATGAACTGTACAAATCTGGCGGCCGCT
CTGGCATGCGTAAAGGCGAAGAGCTGTTCACTGGTGTCGTCCCTATTCTGGTGGAACTGGATGGTGATGT
CAACGGTCATAAGTTTTCCGTGCGTGGCGAGGGTGAAGGTGACGCAACTAATGGTAAACTGACGCTGAAG
TTCATCTGTACTACTGGTAAACTGCCGGTACCTTGGCCGACTCTGGTAACGACGCTGACTTATGGTGTTC
AGTGCTTTGCTCGTTATCCGGACCATATGAAGCAGCATGACTTCTTCAAGTCCGCCATGCCGGAAGGCTA
TGTGCAGGAACGCACGATTTCCTTTAAGGATGACGGCACGTACAAAACGCGTGCGGAAGTGAAATTTGAA
GGCGATACCCTGGTAAACCGCATTGAGCTGAAAGGCATTGACTTTAAAGAAGACGGCAATATCCTGGGCC
ATAAGCTGGAATACAATTTTAACAGCCACAATGTTTACATCACCGCCGATAAACAAAAAAATGGCATTAA
AGCGAATTTTAAAATTCGCCACAACGTGGAGGATGGCAGCGTGCAGCTGGCTGATCACTACCAGCAAAAC
ACTCCAATCGGTGATGGTCCTGTTCTGCTGCCAGACAATCACTATCTGAGCACGCAAAGCGTTCTGTCTA
AAGATCCGAACGAGAAACGCGATCATATGGTTCTGCTGGAGTTCGTAACCGCAGCGGGCATCACGCATGG
TATGGATGAACTGTACAAAGGTAGCATCGATGGTAGCATGCGTAAAGGCGAAGAGCTGTTCACTGGTGTC
GTCCCTATTCTGGTGGAACTGGATGGTGATGTCAACGGTCATAAGTTTTCCGTGCGTGGCGAGGGTGAAG
GTGACGCAACTAATGGTAAACTGACGCTGAAGTTCATCTGTACTACTGGTAAACTGCCGGTACCTTGGCC
GACTCTGGTAACGACGCTGACTTATGGTGTTCAGTGCTTTGCTCGTTATCCGGACCATATGAAGCAGCAT
GACTTCTTCAAGTCCGCCATGCCGGAAGGCTATGTGCAGGAACGCACGATTTCCTTTAAGGATGACGGCA
CGTACAAAACGCGTGCGGAAGTGAAATTTGAAGGCGATACCCTGGTAAACCGCATTGAGCTGAAAGGCAT
TGACTTTAAAGAAGACGGCAATATCCTGGGCCATAAGCTGGAATACAATTTTAACAGCCACAATGTTTAC
ATCACCGCCGATAAACAAAAAAATGGCATTAAAGCGAATTTTAAAATTCGCCACAACGTGGAGGATGGCA
GCGTGCAGCTGGCTGATCACTACCAGCAAAACACTCCAATCGGTGATGGTCCTGTTCTGCTGCCAGACAA
TCACTATCTGAGCACGCAAAGCGTTCTGTCTAAAGATCCGAACGAGAAACGCGATCATATGGTTCTGCTG
GAGTTCGTAACCGCAGCGGGCATCACGCATGGTATGGATGAACTGTACAAACTCGAGCCAAAGAAAAAGC
GGAAAGTGTAATCTAGATAATCAACCTCTGGATTACAAAATTTGTGAAAGATTGACTGGTATTCTTAACT
ATGTTGCTCCTTTTACGCTATGTGGATACGCTGCTTTAATGCCTTTGTATCATGCTATTGCTTCCCGTAT
GGCTTTCATTTTCTCCTCCTTGTATAAATCCTGGTTGCTGTCTCTTTATGAGGAGTTGTGGCCCGTTGTC
AGGCAACGTGGCGTGGTGTGCACTGTGTTTGCTGACGCAACCCCCACTGGTTGGGGCATTGCCACCACCT
GTCAGCTCCTTTCCGGGACTTTCGCTTTCCCCCTCCCTATTGCCACGGCGGAACTCATCGCCGCCTGCCT
TGCCCGCTGCTGGACAGGGGCTCGGCTGTTGGGCACTGACAATTCCGTGGTGTTGTCGGGGAAATCATCG
TCCTTTCCTTGGCTGCTCGCCTGTGTTGCCACCTGGATTCTGCGCGGGACGTCCTTCTGCTACGTCCCTT
CGGCCCTCAATCCAGCGGACCTTCCTTCCCGCGGCCTGCTGCCGGCTCTGCGGCCTCTTCCGCGTCTTCG
CCTTCGCCCTCAGACGAGTCGGATCTCCCTTTGGGCCGCCTCCCCGCCTGAGATCCTTTAAGACCAATGA
CTTACAAGGCAGCTGTAGATCTTAGCCACTTTTTAAAAGAAAAGGGGGGACTGGAAGGGCTAATTCACTC
CCAACGAAGACAAGATCTGCTTTTTGCTTGTACTGGGTCTCTCTGGTTAGACCAGATCTGAGCCTGGGAG
CTCTCTGGCTAACTAGGGAACCCACTGCTTAAGCCTCAATAAAGCTTGCCTTGAGTGCTTCAAGTAGTGT
GTGCCCGTCTGTTGTGTGACTCTGGTAACTAGAGATCCCTCAGACCCTTTTAGTCAGTGTGGAAAATCTC
TAGCAGTAGTAGTTCATGTCATCTTATTATTCAGTATTTATAACTTGCAAAGAAATGAATATCAGAGAGT
GAGAGGCCCGGGTTAATTAAGGAAAGGGCTAGATCATTCTTGAAGACGAAAGGGCCTCGTGATACGCCTA
TTTTTATAGGTTAATGTCATGATAATAATGGTTTCTTAGACGTCAGGTGGCACTTTTCGGGGAAATGTGC
GCGGAACCCCTATTTGTTTATTTTTCTAAATACATTCAAATATGTATCCGCTCATGAGACAATAACCCTG
ATAAATGCTTCAATAATATTGAAAAAGGAAGAGTATGAGTATTCAACATTTCCGTGTCGCCCTTATTCCC
TTTTTTGCGGCATTTTGCCTTCCTGTTTTTGCTCACCCAGAAACGCTGGTGAAAGTAAAAGATGCTGAAG
ATCAGTTGGGTGCACGAGTGGGTTACATCGAACTGGATCTCAACAGCGGTAAGATCCTTGAGAGTTTTCG
CCCCGAAGAACGTTTTCCAATGATGAGCACTTTTAAAGTTCTGCTATGTGGCGCGGTATTATCCCGTGTT
GACGCCGGGCAAGAGCAACTCGGTCGCCGCATACACTATTCTCAGAATGACTTGGTTGAGTACTCACCAG
TCACAGAAAAGCATCTTACGGATGGCATGACAGTAAGAGAATTATGCAGTGCTGCCATAACCATGAGTGA
TAACACTGCGGCCAACTTACTTCTGACAACGATCGGAGGACCGAAGGAGCTAACCGCTTTTTTGCACAAC
ATGGGGGATCATGTAACTCGCCTTGATCGTTGGGAACCGGAGCTGAATGAAGCCATACCAAACGACGAGC
GTGACACCACGATGCCTGTAGCAATGGCAACAACGTTGCGCAAACTATTAACTGGCGAACTACTTACTCT
AGCTTCCCGGCAACAATTAATAGACTGGATGGAGGCGGATAAAGTTGCAGGACCACTTCTGCGCTCGGCC
CTTCCGGCTGGCTGGTTTATTGCTGATAAATCTGGAGCCGGTGAGCGTGGGTCTCGCGGTATCATTGCAG
CACTGGGGCCAGATGGTAAGCCCTCCCGTATCGTAGTTATCTACACGACGGGGAGTCAGGCAACTATGGA
TGAACGAAATAGACAGATCGCTGAGATAGGTGCCTCACTGATTAAGCATTGGTAACTGTCAGACCAAGTT
TACTCATATATACTTTAGATTGATTTAAAACTTCATTTTTAATTTAAAAGGATCTAGGTGAAGATCCTTT
TTGATAATCTCATGACCAAAATCCCTTAACGTGAGTTTTCGTTCCACTGAGCGTCAGACCCCGTAGAAAA
GATCAAAGGATCTTCTTGAGATCCTTTTTTTCTGCGCGTAATCTGCTGCTTGCAAACAAAAAAACCACCG
CTACCAGCGGTGGTTTGTTTGCCGGATCAAGAGCTACCAACTCTTTTTCCGAAGGTAACTGGCTTCAGCA
GAGCGCAGATACCAAATACTGTTCTTCTAGTGTAGCCGTAGTTAGGCCACCACTTCAAGAACTCTGTAGC
ACCGCCTACATACCTCGCTCTGCTAATCCTGTTACCAGTGGCTGCTGCCAGTGGCGATAAGTCGTGTCTT
ACCGGGTTGGACTCAAGACGATAGTTACCGGATAAGGCGCAGCGGTCGGGCTGAACGGGGGGTTCGTGCA
CACAGCCCAGCTTGGAGCGAACGACCTACACCGAACTGAGATACCTACAGCGTGAGCTATGAGAAAGCGC
CACGCTTCCCGAAGGGAGAAAGGCGGACAGGTATCCGGTAAGCGGCAGGGTCGGAACAGGAGAGCGCACG
AGGGAGCTTCCAGGGGGAAACGCCTGGTATCTTTATAGTCCTGTCGGGTTTCGCCACCTCTGACTTGAGC
GTCGATTTTTGTGATGCTCGTCAGGGGGGCGGAGCCTATGGAAAAACGCCAGCAACGCGGCCTTTTTACG
GTTCCTGGCCTTTTGCTGGCCTTTTGCTCACATGTTCTTTCCTGCGTTATCCCCTGATTCTGTGGATAAC
CGTATTACCGCCTTTGAGTGAGCTGATACCGCTCGCCGCAGCCGAACGACCGAGCGCAGCGAGTCAGTGA
GCGAGGAAGCGGAAGAGCGCCCAATACGCAAACCGCCTCTCCCCGCGCGTTGGCCGATTCATTAATGCAG
CAAGCTCATGGCTGACTAATTTTTTTTATTTATGCAGAGGCCGAGGCCGCCTCGGCCTCTGAGCTATTCC
AGAAGTAGTGAGGAGGCTTTTTTGGAGGCCTAGGCTTTTGCAAAAAGCTCCCCGTGGCACGACAGGTTTC
CCGACTGGAAAGCGGGCAGTGAGCGCAACGCAATTAATGTGAGTTAGCTCACTCATTAGGCACCCCAGGC
TTTACACTTTATGCTTCCGGCTCGTATGTTGTGTGGAATTGTGAGCGGATAACAATTTCACACAGGAAAC
AGCTATGACATGATTACGAATTTCACAAATAAAGCATTTTTTTCACTGCATTCTAGTTGTGGTTTGTCCA
AACTCATCAATGTATCTTATCATGTCTGGATCAACTGGATAACTCAAGCTAACCAAAATCATCCCAAACT
TCCCACCCCATACCCTATTACCACTGCCAATTACCTGTGGTTTCATTTACTCTAAACCTGTGATTCCTCT
GAATTATTTTCATTTTAAAGAAATTGTATTTGTTAAATATGTACTACAAACTTAGTAGT
Features (pLannotate 1.2.2; 29 found; start..end, strand, type, name):
    377..634     +  LTR            5' LTR (truncated): truncated 5' long terminal repeat (LTR) from HIV-1
    681..806     +  misc_feature   HIV-1 Ψ: packaging signal of human immunodeficiency virus type 1
    790..1128    +  CDS            HIV-1 gag (fragment): gag protein from human immunodeficiency virus 1; gag
   1303..1536    +  misc_feature   RRE: The Rev response element (RRE) of HIV-1 allows for Rev-dependent mRNA export from the nucleus to the cytoplasm.
   1913..2013    +  CDS            Rev (fragment): human immunodeficiency virus 1 (HIV-1) Rev protein; rev; enhances nuclear export of unspliced and incompletely spliced viral mRNAs
   2058..2175    +  misc_feature   cPPT/CTS: central polypurine tract and central termination sequence of HIV-1
   2299..2602    +  enhancer       CMV enhancer: human cytomegalovirus immediate early enhancer
   2603..2806    +  promoter       CMV promoter: human cytomegalovirus (CMV) immediate early promoter
   2808..2827    +  promoter       PLtetO-1 promoter (fragment): modified phage lambda PL promoter with tet operator sites (Lutz and Bujard, 1997)
   2829..2848    +  promoter       PLtetO-1 promoter (fragment): modified phage lambda PL promoter with tet operator sites (Lutz and Bujard, 1997)
   2856..2889    +  promoter       TRE3GV promoter (fragment): 3rd-generation Tet-responsive promoter that can be activated by binding of Tet-On® 3G, optimized for retroviral and lentiviral vectors
   3016..6375    +  CDS            St1dCas9: catalytically dead mutant of the Cas9 endonuclease from the Streptococcus thermophilus Type II CRISPR/Cas system RNA-guided DNA-binding protein that lacks endonuclease activity due to the mutations D9A, D598A, H599A, and N622A
   6484..7197    +  CDS            superfolder GFP: GFP variant that folds robustly even when fused to poorly folded proteins (Pédelacq et al., 2006)
   7216..7929    +  CDS            superfolder GFP: GFP variant that folds robustly even when fused to poorly folded proteins (Pédelacq et al., 2006)
   7948..8661    +  CDS            superfolder GFP: GFP variant that folds robustly even when fused to poorly folded proteins (Pédelacq et al., 2006)
   8699..9287    +  misc_feature   WPRE: woodchuck hepatitis virus posttranscriptional regulatory element
   9295..9360    +  CDS            nef (fragment): NEF_HV1Z2 - Experimental evidence at protein level: Swiss-Prot protein existence level 1. Extracellular Nef protein targets CD4(+) T-lymphocytes for apoptosis by interacting with CXCR4 surface receptors. From Human immunodeficiency virus type 1 group M subtype D (isolate Z2/CDC-Z34) (HIV-1).
   9362..9595    +  LTR            3' LTR (ΔU3): self-inactivating 3' long terminal repeat (LTR) from HIV-1
   9800..9904    +  promoter       AmpR promoter: bla
   9905..10765   +  CDS            AmpR: β-lactamase; bla; confers resistance to ampicillin, carbenicillin, and related antibiotics
  10936..11524   +  rep_origin     ori: high-copy-number ColE1/pMB1/pBR322/pUC origin of replication
  11707..11761   +  CDS            lacI (fragment): lac repressor; lacI; The lac repressor binds to the lac operator to inhibit transcription in E. coli. This inhibition can be relieved by adding lactose or isopropyl-β-D-thiogalactopyranoside (IPTG).
  11767..11860   +  rep_origin     SV40 ori (fragment): SV40 origin of replication
  11885..11922   +  CDS            lacI (fragment): lac repressor; lacI; The lac repressor binds to the lac operator to inhibit transcription in E. coli. This inhibition can be relieved by adding lactose or isopropyl-β-D-thiogalactopyranoside (IPTG).
  11935..11956   +  protein_bind   CAP binding site: CAP binding activates transcription in the presence of cAMP. E. coli catabolite activator protein
  11971..12001   +  promoter       lac promoter: promoter for the E. coli lac operon
  12005..12027   +  protein_bind   lac operator (fragment): The lac repressor binds to the lac operator to inhibit transcription in E. coli. This inhibition can be relieved by adding lactose or isopropyl-β-D-thiogalactopyranoside (IPTG). lac repressor encoded by lacI
  12059..12142   +  polyA_signal   SV40 poly(A) signal (fragment): SV40 polyadenylation signal
  12309..329     +  CDS            nef (fragment) (across the origin): NEF_HV1BR - Experimental evidence at protein level: Swiss-Prot protein existence level 1. Extracellular Nef protein targets CD4(+) T-lymphocytes for apoptosis by interacting with CXCR4 surface receptors (PubMed:14990729). From Human immunodeficiency virus type 1 group M subtype B (isolate BRU/LAI) (HIV-1).
