[The description below was written by a language model from this plasmid's Addgene catalogue record and pLannotate feature annotations shown in this document.]
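Description:
pHAGE-TO-nls-st1dCas9-3nls-3XGFP-nls is a 12.3 kb HIV-1-based lentiviral transfer plasmid built on the pHAGE-DEST backbone for expressing a fluorescent, nuclease-dead Streptococcus thermophilus Cas9 in mammalian cells. It is propagated in E. coli through a high-copy ColE1/pUC-type origin with ampicillin selection (AmpR, β-lactamase). No mammalian selection marker is annotated. The viral framework comprises a truncated 5' LTR, the Ψ packaging signal with a gag fragment, the Rev response element, the cPPT/CTS, a WPRE downstream of the payload to enhance transcript expression, and a ΔU3 self-inactivating 3' LTR. The cassette can therefore be packaged into lentiviral particles and integrated into target cells, or delivered by direct transfection.

The payload is driven by the CMV-TO promoter: the CMV immediate-early enhancer and promoter followed by short elements annotated as tet operator-containing fragments. This arrangement allows repression by the Tet repressor and induction with tetracycline or doxycycline in cells that express it, and otherwise gives constitutive expression. The open reading frame encodes St1 dCas9, which carries the D9A, D598A, H599A and N622A mutations and so binds DNA under guide RNA direction without cutting it. It is fused at its C-terminus to three tandem copies of superfolder GFP. The construct name indicates nuclear localization signals at the N-terminus, between dCas9 and the GFP array, and at the C-terminus, although these are not separately annotated in the feature table. No guide RNA cassette is present, so a compatible St1 sgRNA must be supplied separately. The associated work used such fusions for live-cell CRISPR labeling of chromosomal loci in human cells, combining orthogonal dCas9 proteins from different species for multicolor imaging.
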