Addgene plasmid #64112: pHAGE-TO-nls-st1dCas9-3nls-3XGFP-nls
Purpose: Expression of St1 dCas9-3XGFP in mammalian cells
Depositing lab: Thoru Pederson. Depositing organization: University of Massachusetts, Worcester. Publication: Multicolor CRISPR labeling of chromosomal loci in human cells. Ma H, Naseri A, Reyes-Gutierrez P, Wolfe SA, Zhang S, Pederson T. Proc Natl Acad Sci U S A. 2015 Mar 10;112(10):3002-7. doi: 10.1073/pnas.1420024112. Epub 2015 Feb 23. PubMed 25713381.
Backbone
  Vector backbone: pHAGE-DEST
  Backbone size w/o insert (bp): 6000
  Total vector size (bp): 12309
  Vector type: Mammalian Expression, Lentiviral, CRISPR
Growth in bacteria
  Bacterial resistance: Ampicillin, 100 μg/mL
  Growth temperature: 37°C
  Growth strain: Stbl3
  Copy number: High Copy
Gene/Insert
  Gene/Insert name: St1 dCas9
  Species: Synthetic
  Insert size (bp): 3357
  Promoter: CMV-TO
  Tag / fusion protein: 3XsfGFP
  Cloning method: Restriction Enzyme; 5′ cloning site EcoRI (not destroyed); 3′ cloning site XbaI (not destroyed)
  Sequencing primers: 5′ cgaaggaatagaagaagaaggtgga; 3′ CCAAAGGGAGATCCGACTCG
Terms and licenses: Academic/Nonprofit Terms; Industry Terms: Not Available to Industry
How to cite: pHAGE-TO-nls-st1dCas9-3nls-3XGFP-nls was a gift from Thoru Pederson (Addgene plasmid # 64112 ; http://n2t.net/addgene:64112 ; RRID:Addgene_64112)
