>Addgene plasmid #64112 | pHAGE-TO-nls-st1dCas9-3nls-3XGFP-nls | addgene partial sequence | sequence record 110343 | CMV-F 5'-CGCAAATGGGCGGTAGGCGTG-3'
AGTGATAGAGATCTCCCTATCAGTGATAGAGATCGTCGACGAGCTCGTTTAGTGAACCGTCAGATCGCCT
GGAGACGCCATCCACGCTGTTTTGACCTCCATAGAAGACACCGGGACCGATCCAGCCTACCGGTTAAGGT
GAACGCGTGCAGGCTGGCGCCACCATGGCCCCTAAAAAGAAACGCAAGGTCGAATTCGGAAGCGACCTGG
TGCTGGGCCTGGCCATCGGCATCGGCAGCGTGGGCGTGGGCATCCTGAACAAGGTGACCGGCGAGATCAT
CCACAAGAACAGTCGCATCTTCCCTGCTGCTCAGGCTGAGAACAACCTGGTGCGCCGCACCAACCGCCAG
GGTCGCCGGCTTGCTCGCCGCAAGAAGCACCGGCGCGTGCGCCTGAACCGCCTGTTCGAGGAGAGCGGCC
TGATCACCGACTTCACCAAGATCAGCATCAACCTGAACCCCTACCAGCTGCGCGTGAAGGGCCTGACCGA
CGAGCTGAGCAACGAGGAGCTGTTCATCGCCCTGAAGAACATGGTGAAGCACCGCGGCATCAGCTACCTG
GACGACGCCAGCGACGACGGCAACAGCAGCGTGGGCGACTACGCCCAGATCGTGAAGGAGAACAGCAAGC
AGCTGGAGACCAAGACCCCCGGCCAGATCCAGCTGGAGCGCTACCAGACCTACGGCCAGCTGCGCGGCGA
CTTCACCGTGGAGAAGGACGGCAAGAAGCACCGCCTGATCAACGTGTTCCCCACCAGCGCCTACCGCAGC
GAGGCCCTGCGCATCCTGCAGACCCAGCAGGAGTTCAAC
