>Addgene plasmid #64112 | pHAGE-TO-nls-st1dCas9-3nls-3XGFP-nls | addgene partial sequence | sequence record 110536 | WPRE-R 5'-CATAGCGTAAAAGGAGCAACA-3'
GAGGTTGATTATCTAGATTACACTTTCCGCTTTTTCTTTGGCTCGAGTTTGTACAGTTCATCCATACCAT
GCGTGATGCCCGCTGCGGTTACGAACTCCAGCAGAACCATATGATCGCGTTTCTCGTTCGGATCTTTAGA
CAGAACGCTTTGCGTGCTCAGATAGTGATTGTCTGGCAGCAGAACAGGACCATCACCGATTGGAGTGTTT
TGCTGGTAGTGATCAGCCAGCTGCACGCTGCCATCCTCCACGTTGTGGCGAATTTTAAAATTCGCTTTAA
TGCCATTTTTTTGTTTATCGGCGGTGATGTAAACATTGTGGCTGTTAAAATTGTATTCCAGCTTATGGCC
CAGGATATTGCCGTCTTCTTTAAAGTCAATGCCTTTCAGCTCAATGCGGTTTACCAGGGTATCGCCTTCA
AATTTCACTTCCGCACGCGTTTTGTACGTGCCGTCATCCTTAAAGGAAATCGTGCGTTCCTGCACATAGC
CTTCCGGCATGGCGGACTTGAAGAAGTCATGCTGCTTCATATGGTCCGGATAACGAGCAAAGCACTGAAC
ACCATAAGTCAGCGTCGTTACCAGAGTCGGCCAAGGTACCGGCAGTTTACCAGTAGTACAGATGAACTTC
AGCGTCAGTTTACCATTAGTTGCGTCACCTTCACCCTCGCCACGCACGGAAAACTTATGACCGTTGACAT
CACCATCCAGTTCCACCAGAATAGGGACGACACCAGTGAACAGCTCTTCGCCTTTACGCATGCTACCATC
GATGCTACCTTTGTACAGTTCATCCATACCATGCGTGATGCCCGCTGCGGTTACGAACTCCAGCAGAACC
ATATGATCGCGTTTCTCGTTCGGATCTTTAGACAGAA
